>Addgene plasmid #35306 | pBbE3k-RFP | depositor full sequence | sequence record 42973 | pBbE3k-RFP sequence 4635 bps
GACGTCTTAATTACCCGACTGGTCTTTGGCACCAGCTTTTAAACGACGCCACAGAGTGGTGCGGCTAATC
CCCAGATAACGCGCCGCGGCGGTCTTATCGCCCTTAAAGCGCGCCAGTACATCCTGTAACGCGTTCGCAT
CCACGGTTGAAGGCGTCAGTTCTGCTGTGTTCACCATAAGCTCAGGTAATAACTGCCGCATAAATTGCCT
GTCCAGCGTTGGCGCGGGATCGACGCTTAAAAAAAGCGCCAGGCGCTCCATCATATTACGCAGTTCGCGA
ATATTACCGGGCCAGCGCCAGGCCAGCAAAAGCGGCTGACACTGTGTCAATCCATGACGTATCGATTCGG
TAAACGGAATTTCCATCGCCGCCAGCGACTGTTTTAAAAAGCTTTCCGCCAGCGGCAAAATATCAGCCTG
CCGCTCGCGCAAAGGAGGAAGCGTCAGACGCAGAATACTCAGGCGATAAAAGAGATCGGGGCGAAAACGT
CCTTGCATTATCTCCCGATCCAGATCGCAATGCGTAGCGCTGATCACCCGGACATCCACCGGGATCGGCT
GGTGTCCGCCGACGCGAGTGACGGCTTTTTCCTCCAGTACGCGCAAAAGTCGGGTTTGTAACGGCAAGGG
CATTTCGCCGATTTCATCCAGAAACAGCGTGCCGCCGTGTGCGATTTCAAACAGCCCCGCCCGGCCTCCT
CGTCGTGAACCGGTAAACGCGCCCTCTTCATAACCAAACAGTTCCGCTTCCAGCAACGACTCGGTAATCG
CGCCGCAATTGACGGCGACAAAGGGAGGGGATGGCTTATTCTGACGGTGAGGCTGGCGGTGAAAGAACGT
CTGGTGAATCGCCTGCGCCGCCAGCTCTTTTCCGGTCCCTGTTTCCCCCTGAATCAGCACTGCCGCACGG
GAGCGGGCATAGAGCGTAATCGTCTGGCGGAGCTGCTCCATTTGCGGCGACTGGCCGCGTATATCGCCCA
GTTCATACCGGGTTTGTAATCCCTTGCCGGATGGGTAATCCACGCGCTGGCGCCGTGTCAGACGGGTCAT
ATCCAGCGCATCATGAAAAGCCTGACGAACGGTCGCCGCGGAATAAATAAAGATGGCGGTCATTCCTGCC
TCTTCCGCCAGATCGGTAATTAATCCCGCGCCGACGACGGCCTCAATACCGTTGGCCTTAAGTTCGTTAA
TTTGCCCGCGCGCGTCCTCTTCGGTGACATAGCTTCGCTGTTCAAGACGGAGGTGAAACGTTTTCTGAAA
GGCAAGTAAAGCCGGAATGGTCTCCTGATAGGTCACGATACCGATAGACGAGGTGAGCTTTCCCGCTTTC
GCCAGCGCCTGTAATACATCGAATCCGCTGGGCTTGATGAGGATCACCGGTATTGACAGGCGGCTTTTTA
AATAGGCCCCATTCGAACCCGCCGCGATAATCGCGTCGCAGCGCTCGGTCGCCAGTTTTTTGCGAATGTA
GGTCACCGCCTTTTCAAAGCCGAGTTGAATAGGCGTGATGGTCGCCAGATGATCAAATTCCAGGCTGATA
TCCCGAAACAGTTCGAACAGACGCGTTACGGAGACCGTCCAGATCACCGGTTTATCGCTATTATCGCGCG
GAGCGCTGTGGGCAGTCGTCATCGCAGTAGATTCATCTTTAAGGGGCGATTTTTTGTTTTAAACGTGTTT
CATAAATGTTGCAATGAAACAGGGTGATTCGTTTCATGAAACGTTAGCTGACACGTTTTTTTTTCCCTTA
ATCGCGCTTATTCATAACAGAAATGACTGTAATTACCTGTTTTTAAATCTCATTGTATTTAATTTTCTCG
CTGCCTCTTTGCCTGGCATAGCCTTTGCTTTGGTGAATACATCTTGAATAACAATTTACTAACATGGAAT
TCAAAAGATCTTTTAAGAAGGAGATATACATATGGCGAGTAGCGAAGACGTTATCAAAGAGTTCATGCGT
TTCAAAGTTCGTATGGAAGGTTCCGTTAACGGTCACGAGTTCGAAATCGAAGGTGAAGGTGAAGGTCGTC
CGTACGAAGGTACCCAGACCGCTAAACTGAAAGTTACCAAAGGTGGTCCGCTGCCGTTCGCTTGGGACAT
CCTGTCCCCGCAGTTCCAGTACGGTTCCAAAGCTTACGTTAAACACCCGGCTGACATCCCGGACTACCTG
AAACTGTCCTTCCCGGAAGGTTTCAAATGGGAACGTGTTATGAACTTCGAAGACGGTGGTGTTGTTACCG
TTACCCAGGACTCCTCCCTGCAAGACGGTGAGTTCATCTACAAAGTTAAACTGCGTGGTACCAACTTCCC
GTCCGACGGTCCGGTTATGCAGAAAAAAACCATGGGTTGGGAAGCTTCCACCGAACGTATGTACCCGGAA
GACGGTGCTCTGAAAGGTGAAATCAAAATGCGTCTGAAACTGAAAGACGGTGGTCACTACGACGCTGAAG
TTAAAACCACCTACATGGCTAAAAAACCGGTTCAGCTGCCGGGTGCTTACAAAACCGACATCAAACTGGA
CATCACCTCCCACAACGAAGACTACACCATCGTTGAACAGTACGAACGTGCTGAAGGTCGTCACTCCACC
GGTGCTTAAGGATCCAAACTCGAGTAAGGATCTCCAGGCATCAAATAAAACGAAAGGCTCAGTCGAAAGA
CTGGGCCTTTCGTTTTATCTGTTGTTTGTCGGTGAACGCTCTCTACTAGAGTCACACTGGCTCACCTTCG
GGTGGGCCTTTCTGCGTTTATACCTAGGGCGTTCGGCTGCGGCGAGCGGTATCAGCTCACTCAAAGGCGG
TAATACGGTTATCCACAGAATCAGGGGATAACGCAGGAAAGAACATGTGAGCAAAAGGCCAGCAAAAGGC
CAGGAACCGTAAAAAGGCCGCGTTGCTGGCGTTTTTCCATAGGCTCCGCCCCCCTGACGAGCATCACAAA
AATCGACGCTCAAGTCAGAGGTGGCGAAACCCGACAGGACTATAAAGATACCAGGCGTTTCCCCCTGGAA
GCTCCCTCGTGCGCTCTCCTGTTCCGACCCTGCCGCTTACCGGATACCTGTCCGCCTTTCTCCCTTCGGG
AAGCGTGGCGCTTTCTCATAGCTCACGCTGTAGGTATCTCAGTTCGGTGTAGGTCGTTCGCTCCAAGCTG
GGCTGTGTGCACGAACCCCCCGTTCAGCCCGACCGCTGCGCCTTATCCGGTAACTATCGTCTTGAGTCCA
ACCCGGTAAGACACGACTTATCGCCACTGGCAGCAGCCACTGGTAACAGGATTAGCAGAGCGAGGTATGT
AGGCGGTGCTACAGAGTTCTTGAAGTGGTGGCCTAACTACGGCTACACTAGAAGGACAGTATTTGGTATC
TGCGCTCTGCTGAAGCCAGTTACCTTCGGAAAAAGAGTTGGTAGCTCTTGATCCGGCAAACAAACCACCG
CTGGTAGCGGTGGTTTTTTTGTTTGCAAGCAGCAGATTACGCGCAGAAAAAAAGGATCTCAAGAAGATCC
TTTGATCTTTTCTACGGGGTCTGACGCTCAGTGGAACGAAAACTCACGTTAAGGGATTTTGGTCATGACT
AGTGCTTGGATTCTCACCAATAAAAAACGCCCGGCGGCAACCGAGCGTTCTGAACAAATCCAGATGGAGT
TCTGAGGTCATTACTGGATCTATCAACAGGAGTCCAAGCGAGCTCTCGAACCCCAGAGTCCCGCTCAGAA
GAACTCGTCAAGAAGGCGATAGAAGGCGATGCGCTGCGAATCGGGAGCGGCGATACCGTAAAGCACGAGG
AAGCGGTCAGCCCATTCGCCGCCAAGCTCTTCAGCAATATCACGGGTAGCCAACGCTATGTCCTGATAGC
GGTCCGCCACACCCAGCCGGCCACAGTCGATGAATCCAGAAAAGCGGCCATTTTCCACCATGATATTCGG
CAAGCAGGCATCGCCATGGGTCACGACGAGATCCTCGCCGTCGGGCATGCGCGCCTTGAGCCTGGCGAAC
AGTTCGGCTGGCGCGAGCCCCTGATGCTCTTCGTCCAGATCATCCTGATCGACAAGACCGGCTTCCATCC
GAGTACGTGCTCGCTCGATGCGATGTTTCGCTTGGTGGTCGAATGGGCAGGTAGCCGGATCAAGCGTATG
CAGCCGCCGCATTGCATCAGCCATGATGGATACTTTCTCGGCAGGAGCAAGGTGAGATGACAGGAGATCC
TGCCCCGGCACTTCGCCCAATAGCAGCCAGTCCCTTCCCGCTTCAGTGACAACGTCGAGCACAGCTGCGC
AAGGAACGCCCGTCGTGGCCAGCCACGATAGCCGCGCTGCCTCGTCCTGCAGTTCATTCAGGGCACCGGA
CAGGTCGGTCTTGACAAAAAGAACCGGGCGCCCCTGCGCTGACAGCCGGAACACGGCGGCATCAGAGCAG
CCGATTGTCTGTTGTGCCCAGTCATAGCCGAATAGCCTCTCCACCCAAGCGGCCGGAGAACCTGCGTGCA
ATCCATCTTGTTCAATCATGCGAAACGATCCTCATCCTGTCTCTTGATCAGATCATGATCCCCTGCGCCA
TCAGATCCTTGGCGGCAAGAAAGCCATCCAGTTTACTTTGCAGGGCTTCCCAACCTTACCAGAGGGCGCC
CCAGCTGGCAATTCC
Features (pLannotate 1.2.2; 8 found; start..end, strand, type, name):
     34..1623    -  CDS            prpR: PRPR_ECOLI - Also known as yahP. Experimental evidence at protein level: Swiss-Prot protein existence level 1. Involved in the transcriptional regulation of the propionate catabolism operon. From Escherichia coli (strain K12).
   1922..2599    +  CDS            mRFP1: monomeric derivative of DsRed (Campbell et al., 2002)
   2632..2703    +  terminator     rrnB T1 terminator: transcription terminator T1 from the E. coli rrnB gene
   2719..2746    +  terminator     T7Te terminator: phage T7 early transcription terminator
   2904..3492    -  rep_origin     ori: high-copy-number ColE1/pMB1/pBR322/pUC origin of replication
   3580..3674    -  terminator     lambda t0 terminator: transcription terminator from phage lambda
   3708..4499    -  CDS            neo: KKA2_KLEPN - Also known as kan, nptII. Experimental evidence at protein level: Swiss-Prot protein existence level 1. Resistance to kanamycin, neomycin, paromomycin, ribostamycin, butirosin and gentamicin B. From Klebsiella pneumoniae.
   4531..4635    -  CDS            tnpA (fragment): TN5P_ECOLX - Also known as tnp. Experimental evidence at protein level: Swiss-Prot protein existence level 1. Mediates transposition of transposon Tn5 by a 'cut and paste' mechanism. First, the monomeric transposase binds the 19 bp inverted DNA repeats flanking the transposon. Then, dimerization of the DNA- bound transposase creates a synaptic DNA complex. After nicking of the first DNA strand, excision of the transposon proceeds through a series of intermediates. The transposase then mediates the insertion of the transposon at a new site by strand transfer. The activity of the wild- type tran
