[The description below was written by a language model from this plasmid's Addgene catalogue record and pLannotate feature annotations shown in this document.]
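Description:
pBbE3k-RFP is a bacterial expression plasmid from the BglBrick (pBb) vector series, a modular synthetic-biology platform in which replication origin, promoter system and resistance marker are combined in a standardised format. This member pairs a ColE1 origin (listed as high copy) with kanamycin selection. The marker is the Tn5-derived neo/nptII aminoglycoside phosphotransferase gene, which is followed by a lambda t0 terminator. A short annotated fragment of the Tn5 transposase next to the marker appears to be residual sequence carried along with the resistance cassette rather than a functional element. The full sequence is 4,635 bp, matching the recorded backbone of 3,957 bp plus a 678 bp insert.

The payload is mRFP1, a monomeric red fluorescent derivative of DsRed, placed downstream of the promoter the record calls "ProS". No promoter feature is annotated in the table. However, the plasmid carries the E. coli prpR gene on the opposite strand upstream of the reporter, separated from it by an unannotated intergenic region of about 300 bp. PrpR is the transcriptional regulator of the propionate catabolism operon, so this divergent layout is consistent with a propionate-responsive regulator and promoter system driving RFP, although the record does not spell out the inducer. Transcription of the reporter is stopped by tandem rrnB T1 and T7Te terminators, which insulate the cassette from the adjacent origin.

In the BglBrick scheme the RFP gene serves both as a reporter for characterising the expression behaviour of this origin, promoter and marker combination, and as a placeholder that can be replaced by restriction cloning with a gene of interest. The plasmid is therefore suited to tunable protein expression and pathway engineering in E. coli.
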