Addgene plasmid #35306: pBbE3k-RFP
Depositing lab: Jay Keasling. Depositing organization: University of California, Berkeley. Publication: BglBrick vectors and datasheets: A synthetic biology platform for gene expression. Lee TS, Krupa RA, Zhang F, Hajimorad M, Holtz WJ, Prasad N, Lee SK, Keasling JD. J Biol Eng. 2011 Sep 20;5:12. 10.1186/1754-1611-5-12 PubMed 21933410.
Backbone
  Vector backbone: pBb
  Backbone size w/o insert (bp): 3957
  Vector type: Bacterial Expression, Synthetic Biology
Growth in bacteria
  Bacterial resistance: Kanamycin, 50 μg/mL
  Growth temperature: 37°C
  Growth strain: DH5alpha
  Copy number: High Copy
Gene/Insert
  Gene/Insert name: RFP (alt name: JBEI Part ID: JPUB_000072)
  Species: Synthetic
  Insert size (bp): 678
  Promoter: ProS
  Cloning method: Restriction Enzyme
  Sequencing primers: 5′ jkRFP-R (gctttggaaccgtactggaa); 3′ jkRFP-F (tggtcactacgacgctgaag)
Terms and licenses: Academic/Nonprofit Terms; Industry Terms: Not Available to Industry
Depositor comments: JBEI Part ID: JPUB_000072; Origin: colE1
How to cite: pBbE3k-RFP was a gift from Jay Keasling (Addgene plasmid # 35306 ; http://n2t.net/addgene:35306 ; RRID:Addgene_35306)
