>Addgene plasmid #35306 | pBbE3k-RFP | addgene partial sequence | sequence record 43593 | jkRFP-F 5'-tggtcactacgacgctgaag-3'
TCAGCTGCCGGGTGCTTACAAAACCGACATCAAACTGGACATCACCTCCCACAACGAAGACTACACCATC
GTTGAACAGTACGAACGTGCTGAAGGTCGTCACTCCACCGGTGCTTAAGGATCCAAACTCGAGTAAGGAT
CTCCAGGCATCAAATAAAACGAAAGGCTCAGTCGAAAGACTGGGCCTTTCGTTTTATCTGTTGTTTGTCG
GTGAACGCTCTCTACTAGAGTCACACTGGCTCACCTTCGGGTGGGCCTTTCTGCGTTTATACCTAGGGCG
TTCGGCTGCGGCGAGCGGTATCAGCTCACTCAAAGGCGGTAATACGGTTATCCACAGAATCAGGGGATAA
CGCAGGAAAGAACATGTGAGCAAAAGGCCAGCAAAAGGCCAGGAACCGTAAAAAGGCCGCGTTGCTGGCG
TTTTTCCATAGGCTCCGCCCCCCTGACGAGCATCACAAAAATCGACGCTCAAGTCAGAGGTGGCGAAACC
CGACAGGACTATAAAGATACCAGGCGTTTCCCCCTGGAAGCTCCCTCGTGCGCTCTCCTGTTCCGACCCT
GCCGCTTACCGGATACCTGTCCGCCTTTCTCCCTTCGGGAAGCGTGGCGCTTTCTCATAGCTCACGCTGT
AGGTATCTCAGTTCGGTGTAGGTCGTTCGCTCCAAGCTGGGCTGTGTGCACGAACCCCCCGTTCAGCCCG
ACCGCTGCGCCTTATCCGGTAACTATCGTCTTGAGTCCAACCCGGTAAGACACGACTTATCGCCACTGGC
AGCAGCCACTGGTAACAGGATTAGCAGAGCGAGGTA
