>Addgene plasmid #35306 | pBbE3k-RFP | addgene partial sequence | sequence record 43594 | jkRFP-R 5'-gctttggaaccgtactggaa-3'
CACCTTTGGTAACTTTCAGTTTAGCGGTCTGGGTACCTTCGTACGGACGACCTTCACCTTCACCTTCGAT
TTCGAACTCGTGACCGTTAACGGAACCTTCCATACGAACTTTGAAACGCATGAACTCTTTGATAACGTCT
TCGCTACTCGCCATATGTATATCTCCTTCTTAAAAGATCTTTTGAATTCCATGTTAGTAAATTGTTATTC
AAGATGTATTCACCAAAGCAAAGGCTATGCCAGGCAAAGAGGCAGCGAGAAAATTAAATACAATGAGATT
TAAAAACAGGTAATTACAGTCATTTCTGTTATGAATAAGCGCGATTAAGGGAAAAAAAAACGTGTCAGCT
AACGTTTCATGAAACGAATCACCCTGTTTCATTGCAACATTTATGAAACACGTTTAAAACAAAAAATCGC
CCCTTAAAGATGAATCTACTGCGATGACGACTGCCCACAGCGCTCCGCGCGATAATAGCGATAAACCGGT
GATCTGGACGGTCTCCGTAACGCGTCTGTTCGAACTGTTTCGGGATATCAGCCTGGAATTTGATCATCTG
GCGACCATCACGCCTATTCAACTCGGCTTTGAAAAGGCGGTGACCTACATTCGCAAAAAACTGGCGACCG
AGCGCTGCGACGCGATTATCGCGGCGGGTTCGAATGGGGCCTATTTAAAAAGCCGCCTGTCAATACCGGT
GATCCTCATCAAGCCCAGCGGATTCGATGTATTACAGGCGCTGGCGAAAGCGGGAAAGCTCACCTCGTCT
ATCGGTATCGTGACCTAT
